Addgene plasmid #107059: K785R Smarca4-V5 IRES-puro
Purpose: Expression of dominant-negative K785R Smarca4 (Brg1)-V5 fusion with IRES puromycin resistance.
Depositing lab: Jerry Crabtree & Courtney Hodges. Depositing organization: Baylor College of Medicine. Publication: Dominant-negative SMARCA4 mutants alter the accessibility landscape of tissue-unrestricted enhancers. Hodges HC, Stanton BZ, Cermakova K, Chang CY, Miller EL, Kirkland JG, Ku WL, Veverka V, Zhao K, Crabtree GR. Nat Struct Mol Biol. 2018 Jan;25(1):61-72. doi: 10.1038/s41594-017-0007-3. Epub 2017 Dec 11. PubMed 29323272.
Backbone
  Vector backbone: pRRL
  Total vector size (bp): 14055
  Vector type: Mammalian Expression, Lentiviral
  Selectable markers: Puromycin
Growth in bacteria
  Bacterial resistance: Ampicillin, 100 μg/mL
  Growth temperature: 37°C
  Growth strain: NEB Stable
  Copy number: High Copy
Gene/Insert
  Gene/Insert name: SWI/SNF related, matrix associated, actin dependent regulator of chromatin, subfamily a, member 4
  Species: M. musculus (mouse)
  Mutation: K785R
  Entrez Gene: Smarca4 (a.k.a. BAF190A, Brg1, HP1-BP72, SNF2beta, SW1/SNF, b2b508.1Clo, b2b692Clo)
  Promoter: CAG
  Tag / fusion protein: V5 (C terminal on insert); IRES-puroR (C terminal on insert)
  Cloning method: Restriction Enzyme; 5′ cloning site NheI (not destroyed); 3′ cloning site EcoRV (not destroyed)
  Sequencing primers: 5′ GGTTCGGCTTCTGGCGTGTGACC; 3′ CATAGCGTAAAAGGAGCAACA
Terms and licenses: Academic/Nonprofit Terms; Industry Terms: Not Available to Industry
How to cite: K785R Smarca4-V5 IRES-puro was a gift from Jerry Crabtree & Courtney Hodges (Addgene plasmid # 107059 ; http://n2t.net/addgene:107059 ; RRID:Addgene_107059)
