[The description below was written by a language model from this plasmid's Addgene catalogue record and pLannotate feature annotations shown in this document.]
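Description:
K785R Smarca4-V5 IRES-puro is a 14,055 bp lentiviral transfer plasmid built on the pRRL backbone for stable expression of a dominant-negative mouse Smarca4 (Brg1) in mammalian cells. It is propagated in E. coli through a high-copy ColE1/pUC-type origin with ampicillin resistance (AmpR/bla), and also carries an f1 origin and leftover lac, T3 and T7 cloning-vector elements. The viral architecture is third-generation and self-inactivating. An RSV promoter fused to a truncated HIV-1 5' LTR drives genomic RNA production in packaging cells. It is followed by the Ψ packaging signal with a gag fragment, the Rev response element for nuclear export of the unspliced genome, and the cPPT/CTS, which aids nuclear import. A ΔU3 3' LTR inactivates LTR-driven transcription after integration, and an SV40 poly(A) signal and SV40 origin lie downstream.

The payload is driven by the CAG promoter, annotated as the CMV enhancer, the chicken β-actin promoter and a chimeric intron. It transcribes the full-length Smarca4 coding sequence carrying the K785R substitution, fused at its C terminus to a V5 epitope tag for detection or immunoprecipitation. An EMCV IRES then allows translation of puromycin N-acetyltransferase from the same transcript, so puromycin-resistant cells should also express the mutant protein. A WPRE enhances transcript stability and expression. Short annotated fragments of hPGK promoter, TurboGFP, miR-30a and nef appear to be remnants of earlier cloning rather than functional parts. The record describes the construct as a tool for expressing dominant-negative Brg1, the ATPase subunit of SWI/SNF (BAF) chromatin remodelling complexes. The associated study examined how such mutants alter enhancer accessibility.
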