Features (pLannotate 1.2.2; 33 found; start..end, strand, type, name):
     27..131     +  promoter       AmpR promoter: bla
    132..992     +  CDS            AmpR: β-lactamase; bla; confers resistance to ampicillin, carbenicillin, and related antibiotics
   1163..1751    +  rep_origin     ori: high-copy-number ColE1/pMB1/pBR322/pUC origin of replication
   1934..2026    +  CDS            lacI (fragment): lac repressor; lacI; The lac repressor binds to the lac operator to inhibit transcription in E. coli. This inhibition can be relieved by adding lactose or isopropyl-β-D-thiogalactopyranoside (IPTG).
   2039..2060    +  protein_bind   CAP binding site: CAP binding activates transcription in the presence of cAMP. E. coli catabolite activator protein
   2075..2105    +  promoter       lac promoter: promoter for the E. coli lac operon
   2109..2131    +  protein_bind   lac operator (fragment): The lac repressor binds to the lac operator to inhibit transcription in E. coli. This inhibition can be relieved by adding lactose or isopropyl-β-D-thiogalactopyranoside (IPTG). lac repressor encoded by lacI
   2174..2192    +  promoter       T3 promoter: promoter for bacteriophage T3 RNA polymerase
   2220..2441    +  promoter       RSV promoter: Rous sarcoma virus enhancer/promoter
   2448..2628    +  LTR            5' LTR (truncated): truncated 5' long terminal repeat (LTR) from HIV-1
   2672..2797    +  misc_feature   HIV-1 Ψ: packaging signal of human immunodeficiency virus type 1
   2781..3144    +  CDS            HIV-1 gag (fragment): gag protein from human immunodeficiency virus 1; gag
   3239..3575    +  ncRNA          RRE: Accession: RF00036 - HIV Rev response element
   3900..4000    +  CDS            Rev (fragment): human immunodeficiency virus 1 (HIV-1) Rev protein; rev; enhances nuclear export of unspliced and incompletely spliced viral mRNAs
   4019..4136    +  misc_feature   cPPT/CTS: central polypurine tract and central termination sequence of HIV-1
   4186..4565    +  enhancer       CMV enhancer: human cytomegalovirus immediate early enhancer
   4568..4843    +  promoter       chicken β-actin promoter: No description available
   4844..5809    +  intron         chimeric intron: chimera between introns from chicken β-actin and rabbit β-globin
   5810..5869    +  promoter       hPGK promoter (fragment): human phosphoglycerate kinase 1 promoter
   5898..10739   +  CDS            Smarca4: SMCA4_MOUSE - Also known as Baf190a, Brg1, Snf2b, Snf2l4. Experimental evidence at protein level: Swiss-Prot protein existence level 1. Involved in transcriptional activation and repression of select genes by chromatin remodeling (alteration of DNA-nucleosome topology). Component of SWI/SNF chromatin remodeling complexes that carry out key enzymatic activities, changing chromatin structure by altering DNA-histone contacts within a nucleosome in an ATP-dependent manner. Component of the CREST-BRG1 complex, a multiprotein complex that regulates promoter activation by orchestrating the calcium- d
  10752..10793   +  CDS            V5 tag: epitope tag from simian virus 5
  10825..10845   +  CDS            TurboGFP (fragment): improved green fluorescent protein from Pontellina plumata (Evdokimov et al., 2006) mammalian codon-optimized
  10872..11444   +  misc_feature   IRES: internal ribosome entry site (IRES) of the encephalomyocarditis virus (EMCV)
  11453..12049   +  CDS            PuroR: puromycin N-acetyltransferase; pac from Streptomyces alboniger; confers resistance to puromycin
  12056..12096   +  ncRNA          5' miR-30a (fragment): sequence upstream of the 71-nt precursor of the human miR-30a microRNA (Zeng et al., 2002) miRNA
  12121..12709   +  misc_feature   WPRE: woodchuck hepatitis virus posttranscriptional regulatory element
  12726..12794   +  CDS            nef (fragment): NEF_HV1Z2 - Experimental evidence at protein level: Swiss-Prot protein existence level 1. Extracellular Nef protein targets CD4(+) T-lymphocytes for apoptosis by interacting with CXCR4 surface receptors. From Human immunodeficiency virus type 1 group M subtype D (isolate Z2/CDC-Z34) (HIV-1).
  12796..13029   +  LTR            3' LTR (ΔU3): self-inactivating 3' long terminal repeat (LTR) from HIV-1
  13101..13222   +  polyA_signal   SV40 poly(A) signal: SV40 polyadenylation signal
  13241..13376   +  rep_origin     SV40 ori: SV40 origin of replication
  13409..13427   -  promoter       T7 promoter: promoter for bacteriophage T7 RNA polymerase
  13435..13590   +  CDS            lacZα (fragment): LacZα fragment of β-galactosidase; lacZ fragment
  13598..14053   +  rep_origin     f1 ori (sequence partly withheld): f1 bacteriophage origin of replication; arrow indicates direction of (+) strand synthesis
>Addgene plasmid #107059 | K785R Smarca4-V5 IRES-puro | depositor full sequence | sequence record 201961 | K785R Smarca4-V5 IRES-puro sequence 14055 bps
CAGGTGGCACTTTTCGGGGAAATGTGCGCGGAACCCCTATTTGTTTATTTTTCTAAATACATTCAAATAT
GTATCCGCTCATGAGACAATAACCCTGATAAATGCTTCAATAATATTGAAAAAGGAAGAGTATGAGTATT
CAACATTTCCGTGTCGCCCTTATTCCCTTTTTTGCGGCATTTTGCCTTCCTGTTTTTGCTCACCCAGAAA
CGCTGGTGAAAGTAAAAGATGCTGAAGATCAGTTGGGTGCACGAGTGGGTTACATCGAACTGGATCTCAA
CAGCGGTAAGATCCTTGAGAGTTTTCGCCCCGAAGAACGTTTTCCAATGATGAGCACTTTTAAAGTTCTG
CTATGTGGCGCGGTATTATCCCGTATTGACGCCGGGCAAGAGCAACTCGGTCGCCGCATACACTATTCTC
AGAATGACTTGGTTGAGTACTCACCAGTCACAGAAAAGCATCTTACGGATGGCATGACAGTAAGAGAATT
ATGCAGTGCTGCCATAACCATGAGTGATAACACTGCGGCCAACTTACTTCTGACAACGATCGGAGGACCG
AAGGAGCTAACCGCTTTTTTGCACAACATGGGGGATCATGTAACTCGCCTTGATCGTTGGGAACCGGAGC
TGAATGAAGCCATACCAAACGACGAGCGTGACACCACGATGCCTGTAGCAATGGCAACAACGTTGCGCAA
ACTATTAACTGGCGAACTACTTACTCTAGCTTCCCGGCAACAATTAATAGACTGGATGGAGGCGGATAAA
GTTGCAGGACCACTTCTGCGCTCGGCCCTTCCGGCTGGCTGGTTTATTGCTGATAAATCTGGAGCCGGTG
AGCGTGGGTCTCGCGGTATCATTGCAGCACTGGGGCCAGATGGTAAGCCCTCCCGTATCGTAGTTATCTA
CACGACGGGGAGTCAGGCAACTATGGATGAACGAAATAGACAGATCGCTGAGATAGGTGCCTCACTGATT
AAGCATTGGTAACTGTCAGACCAAGTTTACTCATATATACTTTAGATTGATTTAAAACTTCATTTTTAAT
TTAAAAGGATCTAGGTGAAGATCCTTTTTGATAATCTCATGACCAAAATCCCTTAACGTGAGTTTTCGTT
CCACTGAGCGTCAGACCCCGTAGAAAAGATCAAAGGATCTTCTTGAGATCCTTTTTTTCTGCGCGTAATC
TGCTGCTTGCAAACAAAAAAACCACCGCTACCAGCGGTGGTTTGTTTGCCGGATCAAGAGCTACCAACTC
TTTTTCCGAAGGTAACTGGCTTCAGCAGAGCGCAGATACCAAATACTGTCCTTCTAGTGTAGCCGTAGTT
AGGCCACCACTTCAAGAACTCTGTAGCACCGCCTACATACCTCGCTCTGCTAATCCTGTTACCAGTGGCT
GCTGCCAGTGGCGATAAGTCGTGTCTTACCGGGTTGGACTCAAGACGATAGTTACCGGATAAGGCGCAGC
GGTCGGGCTGAACGGGGGGTTCGTGCACACAGCCCAGCTTGGAGCGAACGACCTACACCGAACTGAGATA
CCTACAGCGTGAGCTATGAGAAAGCGCCACGCTTCCCGAAGGGAGAAAGGCGGACAGGTATCCGGTAAGC
GGCAGGGTCGGAACAGGAGAGCGCACGAGGGAGCTTCCAGGGGGAAACGCCTGGTATCTTTATAGTCCTG
TCGGGTTTCGCCACCTCTGACTTGAGCGTCGATTTTTGTGATGCTCGTCAGGGGGGCGGAGCCTATGGAA
AAACGCCAGCAACGCGGCCTTTTTACGGTTCCTGGCCTTTTGCTGGCCTTTTGCTCACATGTTCTTTCCT
GCGTTATCCCCTGATTCTGTGGATAACCGTATTACCGCCTTTGAGTGAGCTGATACCGCTCGCCGCAGCC
GAACGACCGAGCGCAGCGAGTCAGTGAGCGAGGAAGCGGAAGAGCGCCCAATACGCAAACCGCCTCTCCC
CGCGCGTTGGCCGATTCATTAATGCAGCTGGCACGACAGGTTTCCCGACTGGAAAGCGGGCAGTGAGCGC
AACGCAATTAATGTGAGTTAGCTCACTCATTAGGCACCCCAGGCTTTACACTTTATGCTTCCGGCTCGTA
TGTTGTGTGGAATTGTGAGCGGATAACAATTTCACACAGGAAACAGCTATGACCATGATTACGCCAAGCG
CGCAATTAACCCTCACTAAAGGGAACAAAAGCTGGAGCTGCAAGCTTAATGTAGTCTTATGCAATACTCT
TGTAGTCTTGCAACATGGTAACGATGAGTTAGCAACATGCCTTACAAGGAGAGAAAAAGCACCGTGCATG
CCGATTGGTGGAAGTAAGGTGGTACGATCGTGCCTTATTAGGAAGGCAACAGACGGGTCTGACATGGATT
GGACGAACCACTGAATTGCCGCATTGCAGAGATATTGTATTTAAGTGCCTAGCTCGATACAATAAACGGG
TCTCTCTGGTTAGACCAGATCTGAGCCTGGGAGCTCTCTGGCTAACTAGGGAACCCACTGCTTAAGCCTC
AATAAAGCTTGCCTTGAGTGCTTCAAGTAGTGTGTGCCCGTCTGTTGTGTGACTCTGGTAACTAGAGATC
CCTCAGACCCTTTTAGTCAGTGTGGAAAATCTCTAGCAGTGGCGCCCGAACAGGGACCTGAAAGCGAAAG
GGAAACCAGAGCTCTCTCGACGCAGGACTCGGCTTGCTGAAGCGCGCACGGCAAGAGGCGAGGGGCGGCG
ACTGGTGAGTACGCCAAAAATTTTGACTAGCGGAGGCTAGAAGGAGAGAGATGGGTGCGAGAGCGTCAGT
ATTAAGCGGGGGAGAATTAGATCGCGATGGGAAAAAATTCGGTTAAGGCCAGGGGGAAAGAAAAAATATA
AATTAAAACATATAGTATGGGCAAGCAGGGAGCTAGAACGATTCGCAGTTAATCCTGGCCTGTTAGAAAC
ATCAGAAGGCTGTAGACAAATACTGGGACAGCTACAACCATCCCTTCAGACAGGATCAGAAGAACTTAGA
TCATTATATAATACAGTAGCAACCCTCTATTGTGTGCATCAAAGGATAGAGATAAAAGACACCAAGGAAG
CTTTAGACAAGATAGAGGAAGAGCAAAACAAAAGTAAGACCACCGCACAGCAAGCGGCCGCTGATCTTCA
GACCTGGAGGAGGAGATATGAGGGACAATTGGAGAAGTGAATTATATAAATATAAAGTAGTAAAAATTGA
ACCATTAGGAGTAGCACCCACCAAGGCAAAGAGAAGAGTGGTGCAGAGAGAAAAAAGAGCAGTGGGAATA
GGAGCTTTGTTCCTTGGGTTCTTGGGAGCAGCAGGAAGCACTATGGGCGCAGCCTCAATGACGCTGACGG
TACAGGCCAGACAATTATTGTCTGGTATAGTGCAGCAGCAGAACAATTTGCTGAGGGCTATTGAGGCGCA
ACAGCATCTGTTGCAACTCACAGTCTGGGGCATCAAGCAGCTCCAGGCAAGAATCCTGGCTGTGGAAAGA
TACCTAAAGGATCAACAGCTCCTGGGGATTTGGGGTTGCTCTGGAAAACTCATTTGCACCACTGCTGTGC
CTTGGAATGCTAGTTGGAGTAATAAATCTCTGGAACAGATTTGGAATCACACGACCTGGATGGAGTGGGA
CAGAGAAATTAACAATTACACAAGCTTAATACACTCCTTAATTGAAGAATCGCAAAACCAGCAAGAAAAG
AATGAACAAGAATTATTGGAATTAGATAAATGGGCAAGTTTGTGGAATTGGTTTAACATAACAAATTGGC
TGTGGTATATAAAATTATTCATAATGATAGTAGGAGGCTTGGTAGGTTTAAGAATAGTTTTTGCTGTACT
TTCTATAGTGAATAGAGTTAGGCAGGGATATTCACCATTATCGTTTCAGACCCACCTCCCAACCCCGAGG
GGACCCGACAGGCCCGAAGGAATAGAAGAAGAAGGTGGAGAGAGAGACAGAGACAGATCCATTCGATTAG
TGAACGGATCTCGACGGTATCGGTTAACTTTTAAAAGAAAAGGGGGGATTGGGGGGTACAGTGCAGGGGA
AAGAATAGTAGACATAATAGCAACAGACATACAAACTAAAGAATTACAAAAACAAATTACAAAAATTCAA
AATTTTATCGATCACGAGACTAGCCTCGAGAAGCTTGATCGGCCACGCGGATCTCGACATTGATTATTGA
CTAGTTATTAATAGTAATCAATTACGGGGTCATTAGTTCATAGCCCATATATGGAGTTCCGCGTTACATA
ACTTACGGTAAATGGCCCGCCTGGCTGACCGCCCAACGACCCCCGCCCATTGACGTCAATAATGACGTAT
GTTCCCATAGTAACGCCAATAGGGACTTTCCATTGACGTCAATGGGTGGAGTATTTACGGTAAACTGCCC
ACTTGGCAGTACATCAAGTGTATCATATGCCAAGTCCGCCCCCTATTGACGTCAATGACGGTAAATGGCC
CGCCTGGCATTATGCCCAGTACATGACCTTACGGGACTTTCCTACTTGGCAGTACATCTACGTATTAGTC
ATCGCTATTACCATGGGTCGAGGTGAGCCCCACGTTCTGCTTCACTCTCCCCATCTCCCCCCCCTCCCCA
CCCCCAATTTTGTATTTATTTATTTTTTAATTATTTTGTGCAGCGATGGGGGCGGGGGGGGGGGGGGCGC
GCGCCAGGCGGGGCGGGGCGGGGCGAGGGGCGGGGCGGGGCGAGGCGGAGAGGTGCGGCGGCAGCCAATC
AGAGCGGCGCGCTCCGAAAGTTTCCTTTTATGGCGAGGCGGCGGCGGCGGCGGCCCTATAAAAAGCGAAG
CGCGCGGCGGGCGGGAGTCGCTGCGTTGCCTTCGCCCCGTGCCCCGCTCCGCGCCGCCTCGCGCCGCCCG
CCCCGGCTCTGACTGACCGCGTTACTCCCACAGGTGAGCGGGCGGGACGGCCCTTCTCCTCCGGGCTGTA
ATTAGCGCTTGGTTTAATGACGGCTCGTTTCTTTTCTGTGGCTGCGTGAAAGCCTTAAAGGGCTCCGGGA
GGGCCCTTTGTGCGGGGGGGAGCGGCTCGGGGGGTGCGTGCGTGTGTGTGTGCGTGGGGAGCGCCGCGTG
CGGCCCGCGCTGCCCGGCGGCTGTGAGCGCTGCGGGCGCGGCGCGGGGCTTTGTGCGCTCCGCGTGTGCG
CGAGGGGAGCGCGGCCGGGGGCGGTGCCCCGCGGTGCGGGGGGGCTGCGAGGGGAACAAAGGCTGCGTGC
GGGGTGTGTGCGTGGGGGGGTGAGCAGGGGGTGTGGGCGCGGCGGTCGGGCTGTAACCCCCCCCTGCACC
CCCCTCCCCGAGTTGCTGAGCACGGCCCGGCTTCGGGTGCGGGGCTCCGTGCGGGGCGTGGCGCGGGGCT
CGCCGTGCCGGGCGGGGGGTGGCGGCAGGTGGGGGTGCCGGGCGGGGCGGGGCCGCCTCGGGCCGGGGAG
GGCTCGGGGGAGGGGCGCGGCGGCCCCGGAGCGCCGGCGGCTGTCGAGGCGCGGCGAGCCGCAGCCATTG
CCTTTTATGGTAATCGTGCGAGAGGGCGCAGGGACTTCCTTTGTCCCAAATCTGGCGGAGCCGAAATCTG
GGAGGCGCCGCCGCACCCCCTCTAGCGGGCGCGGGCGAAGCGGTGCGGCGCCGGCAGGAAGGAAATGGGC
GGGGAGGGCCTTCGTGCGTCGCCGCGCCGCCGTCCCCTTCTCCATCTCCAGCCTCGGGGCTGCCGCAGGG
GGACGGCTGCCTTCGGGGGGGACGGGGCAGGGCGGGGTTCGGCTTCTGGCGTGTGACCGGCGGCTCTAGC
CGGAGCGCACGTCGGCAGTCGGCTCCCTCGTTGACCGAATCACCGACCTCTCTCCCCAGGGGGATCCACC
GGGCTAGCATCGCCACCATGTCTACTCCAGACCCACCCTTGGGTGGGACTCCTCGGCCTGGTCCTTCCCC
AGGCCCTGGTCCTTCACCTGGTGCAATGCTGGGTCCTAGCCCTGGCCCCTCACCAGGTTCTGCCCACAGC
ATGATGGGGCCAAGCCCAGGACCTCCTTCAGCAGGACATCCCATGCCCACCCAGGGGCCTGGAGGGTACC
CCCAGGACAACATGCATCAGATGCACAAGCCTATGGAGTCCATGCACGAGAAGGGCATGCCTGATGACCC
ACGATACAACCAGATGAAAGGGATGGGCATGCGGTCAGGGGCCCACACAGGCATGGCACCTCCACCTAGT
CCCATGGACCAGCATTCTCAAGGTTACCCCTCACCCCTCGGCGGCTCTGAACATGCCTCCAGTCCTGTCC
CAGCCAGTGGCCCATCTTCAGGCCCCCAGATGTCCTCTGGGCCAGGAGGGGCCCCACTAGATGGTTCTGA
TCCCCAGGCCTTGGGACAGCAAAACAGAGGCCCAACCCCATTTAACCAGAACCAGCTGCATCAACTCAGA
GCTCAGATAATGGCCTACAAGATGTTGGCCAGGGGCCAGCCATTGCCCGACCACCTGCAGATGGCCGTGC
AAGGCAAGCGGCCGATGCCTGGAATGCAGCAACAGATGCCAACACTACCTCCACCCTCAGTGTCCGCCAC
AGGACCCGGACCTGGACCCGGCCCTGGCCCTGGCCCTGGCCCAGGACCAGCCCCTCCAAATTACAGTAGA
CCCCATGGTATGGGAGGGCCCAACATGCCTCCCCCAGGACCCTCAGGTGTGCCCCCCGGGATGCCTGGTC
AGCCGCCTGGAGGGCCTCCCAAGCCATGGCCTGAAGGACCCATGGCCAATGCTGCTGCCCCCACAAGCAC
CCCACAGAAGCTGATTCCTCCGCAACCAACAGGCCGTCCTTCACCTGCACCTCCTGCTGTCCCGCCTGCT
GCCTCACCTGTAATGCCACCACAAACACAGTCCCCAGGGCAGCCAGCCCAGCCTGCTCCATTGGTGCCAC
TGCACCAGAAGCAGAGCCGAATCACCCCCATCCAGAAGCCCCGAGGCCTTGACCCTGTGGAGATCCTACA
AGAGCGGGAGTACAGGCTTCAGGCTCGAATCGCACACAGAATTCAGGAACTTGAAAACCTCCCTGGGTCC
CTGGCTGGGGACCTTCGAACCAAAGCAACCATCGAACTCAAGGCCCTTAGGTTGCTGAACTTCCAGAGGC
AGCTGCGCCAGGAGGTGGTGGTGTGCATGCGAAGAGACACAGCCCTGGAGACAGCCCTCAATGCCAAGGC
CTACAAGCGCAGCAAACGTCAGTCACTACGGGAGGCCCGCATCACTGAGAAGTTGGAGAAGCAGCAGAAG
ATTGAACAGGAGCGCAAGCGCCGCCAGAAGCACCAGGAGTACCTCAACAGCATTCTGCAGCATGCCAAGG
ACTTCAGGGAGTATCACAGATCAGTCACAGGCAAACTCCAGAAACTCACCAAGGCTGTGGCCACCTACCA
TGCCAACACTGAGCGGGAGCAGAAGAAAGAAAATGAGCGCATTGAGAAGGAGCGAATGCGGAGGCTTATG
GCTGAAGATGAGGAGGGCTACCGCAAACTCATTGACCAGAAGAAGGACAAGCGCCTGGCCTACCTTCTGC
AGCAGACAGATGAGTATGTGGCCAACCTCACAGAGCTGGTGCGGCAGCACAAAGCTGCCCAGGTTGCCAA
GGAGAAGAAGAAGAAAAAGAAAAAGAAGAAGGCAGAAAATGCTGAAGGACAGACACCTGCTATTGGACCA
GATGGTGAGCCTCTGGATGAGACCAGCCAGATGAGTGACCTCCCTGTGAAGGTGATCCACGTGGAGAGTG
GCAAGATCCTCACTGGCACAGATGCCCCAAAAGCCGGGCAGCTGGAAGCCTGGCTTGAAATGAACCCAGG
GTATGAAGTAGCCCCCAGGTCAGACAGTGAAGAAAGTGGCTCTGAAGAGGAGGAGGAGGAGGAGGAAGAG
GAGCAGCCTCAGCCCGCACAGCCCCCTACACTGCCTGTGGAAGAAAAGAAGAAGATTCCAGACCCAGACA
GCGATGATGTCTCTGAGGTGGACGCCCGACACATTATTGAGAACGCCAAGCAAGATGTGGACGATGAGTA
CGGTGTGTCCCAGGCCCTTGCTCGTGGCCTGCAGTCTTACTATGCTGTGGCCCATGCAGTCACAGAGAGA
GTAGATAAGCAGTCCGCCCTCATGGTCAACGGTGTCCTCAAACAGTACCAGATCAAGGGTTTGGAGTGGC
TGGTGTCCCTGTACAACAACAACCTGAATGGCATCCTGGCTGATGAGATGGGGCTGGGGAGGACCATCCA
GACCATCGCGCTCATCACATACCTCATGGAGCACAAGCGCATCAACGGGCCTTTCCTCATCATCGTGCCT
CTCTCGACACTGTCAAACTGGGCGTATGAATTTGACAAGTGGGCCCCCTCTGTGGTGAAGGTTTCTTACA
AGGGCTCTCCAGCTGCAAGGCGAGCTTTTGTCCCACAGCTTCGCAGTGGGAAGTTCAACGTCTTACTGAC
CACCTATGAATATATCATCAAAGACAAGCATATCCTAGCCAAGATCCGCTGGAAGTACATGATTGTGGAT
GAAGGCCACCGCATGAAAAACCACCACTGCAAGTTGACGCAGGTCCTTAACACACACTACGTGGCCCCTC
GGCGCCTGCTTCTTACAGGCACACCACTGCAGAACAAGCTACCGGAGCTCTGGGCCCTGCTTAACTTCCT
GCTCCCCACTATCTTCAAGAGCTGCAGCACCTTCGAACAGTGGTTCAATGCACCCTTTGCCATGACTGGA
GAAAAGGTGGACCTGAATGAAGAGGAGACTATCCTCATTATTCGTCGCCTACACAAAGTTCTGCGGCCCT
TCCTGCTGCGGCGGCTCAAGAAGGAAGTTGAAGCCCAGCTCCCTGAGAAGGTAGAGTATGTCATCAAATG
CGACATGTCAGCCCTGCAGCGTGTGCTGTACCGTCACATGCAGGCCAAAGGTGTGCTGCTGACTGACGGC
TCCGAGAAGGACAAGAAGGGCAAAGGTGGCACCAAGACACTGATGAACACTATTATGCAACTGCGTAAGA
TCTGCAACCACCCCTACATGTTCCAGCACATCGAGGAGTCCTTTTCTGAGCACTTGGGGTTCACCGGCGG
CATCGTGCAAGGATTGGACCTTTACCGTGCCTCAGGGAAATTTGAACTTCTTGATAGAATTCTACCCAAA
CTCCGTGCAACGAACCATAAAGTGCTCCTCTTTTGCCAAATGACCTCCCTCATGACCATCATGGAAGACT
ACTTTGCATACCGTGGCTTCAAATACCTCAGGCTTGATGGAACCACAAAAGCAGAAGACCGGGGCATGCT
GTTGAAAACCTTTAATGAACCTGGCTCTGAGTATTTCATTTTCCTGCTCAGTACCCGTGCTGGGGGGCTG
GGCCTGAATCTGCAGTCAGCTGACACTGTGATCATCTTTGACAGTGACTGGAATCCCCACCAGGACCTGC
AAGCACAGGATCGAGCCCATCGCATTGGACAGCAGAATGAGGTGCGTGTTCTTCGCCTGTGCACGGTCAA
CAGTGTGGAAGAGAAGATACTGGCTGCTGCCAAATACAAACTCAATGTGGATCAGAAGGTGATCCAGGCA
GGCATGTTCGACCAGAAGTCGTCCAGCCATGAGAGGCGTGCCTTCCTGCAGGCCATCCTGGAGCACGAGG
AGCAGGATGAGGAGGAAGATGAGGTGCCTGATGATGAGACCGTCAACCAGATGATTGCCCGGCACGAAGA
AGAGTTTGACCTCTTCATGCGCATGGACTTGGACCGCCGGCGTGAAGAAGCCCGCAACCCCAAGCGGAAG
CCACGCCTGATGGAAGAGGATGAGCTCCCATCCTGGATCATCAAGGATGATGCCGAGGTGGAGCGGCTGA
CATGTGAAGAGGAAGAGGAGAAGATGTTCGGCCGTGGTTCTCGCCACCGCAAGGAGGTAGACTACAGCGA
CTCACTGACAGAGAAGCAGTGGCTCAAGGCTATCGAGGAGGGCACGCTGGAGGAGATCGAAGAGGAGGTC
CGGCAGAAGAAATCTTCACGTAAGCGTAAGCGAGACAGCGAGGCCGGCTCCTCCACCCCGACCACCAGCA
CCCGCAGCCGTGACAAGGATGAGGAGAGCAAGAAGCAGAAGAAACGTGGGCGGCCACCTGCTGAGAAGCT
GTCCCCAAACCCACCTAACCTCACCAAGAAGATGAAGAAGATCGTGGATGCTGTGATCAAGTACAAAGAC
AGCAGCAGTGGACGTCAGCTCAGCGAGGTGTTCATCCAGCTCCCCTCTCGCAAGGAGCTTCCTGAGTACT
ATGAGCTCATCCGAAAGCCTGTGGACTTCAAGAAGATCAAGGAACGCATCCGAAACCACAAGTACCGCAG
CCTCAATGACCTGGAGAAGGATGTGATGCTGCTGTGCCAGAACGCTCAGACGTTCAACCTCGAGGGTTCC
CTGATCTATGAGGACTCCATCGTCCTGCAGTCTGTCTTCACCAGCGTACGGCAGAAGATTGAGAAGGAGG
ACGACAGTGAAGGCGAGGAAAGCGAGGAGGAGGAGGAGGGCGAGGAGGAAGGCTCCGAGTCTGAGTCCCG
CTCCGTCAAGGTGAAGATCAAGCTGGGCCGCAAGGAGAAGGCCCAGGACCGACTCAAGGGGGGCCGCCGG
CGGCCAAGCCGGGGATCCCGGGCCAAGCCGGTTGTGAGTGACGATGACAGTGAGGAGGAGCAGGAGGAGG
ACCGCTCAGGAAGTGGCAGTGAGGAAGACGGTGGAACCGGTGGTAAGCCTATCCCTAACCCTCTCCTCGG
TCTCGATTCTACGTAACGCGTCCGGTAGTGGAGGATCCGTCGACGCAGATGCCGGTGAAGAATAATGTAC
AAGTAGCGGCCGCAAATTCCGCCCCTCTCCCTCCCCCCCCCCTAACGTTACTGGCCGAAGCCGCTTGGAA
TAAGGCCGGTGTGCGTTTGTCTATATGTTATTTTCCACCATATTGCCGTCTTTTGGCAATGTGAGGGCCC
GGAAACCTGGCCCTGTCTTCTTGACGAGCATTCCTAGGGGTCTTTCCCCTCTCGCCAAAGGAATGCAAGG
TCTGTTGAATGTCGTGAAGGAAGCAGTTCCTCTGGAAGCTTCTTGAAGACAAACAACGTCTGTAGCGACC
CTTTGCAGGCAGCGGAACCCCCCACCTGGCGACAGGTGCCTCTGCGGCCAAAAGCCACGTGTATAAGATA
CACCTGCAAAGGCGGCACAACCCCAGTGCCACGTTGTGAGTTGGATAGTTGTGGAAAGAGTCAAATGGCT
CTCCTCAAGCGTATTCAACAAGGGGCTGAAGGATGCCCAGAAGGTACCCCATTGTATGGGATCTGATCTG
GGGCCTCGGTGCACATGCTTTACATGTGTTTAGTCGAGGTTAAAAAAACGTCTAGGCCCCCCGAACCACG
GGGACGTGGTTTTCCTTTGAAAAACACGATAATACCATGGCCACCGAGTACAAGCCCACGGTGCGCCTCG
CCACCCGCGACGACGTCCCCCGGGCCGTACGCACCCTCGCCGCCGCGTTCGCCGACTACCCCGCCACGCG
CCACACCGTCGACCCGGACCGCCACATCGAGCGGGTCACCGAGCTGCAAGAACTCTTCCTCACGCGCGTC
GGGCTCGACATCGGCAAGGTGTGGGTCGCGGACGACGGCGCCGCGGTGGCGGTCTGGACCACGCCGGAGA
GCGTCGAAGCGGGGGCGGTGTTCGCCGAGATCGGCTCGCGCATGGCCGAGTTGAGCGGTTCCCGGCTGGC
CGCGCAGCAACAGATGGAAGGCCTCCTGGCGCCGCACCGGCCCAAGGAGCCCGCGTGGTTCCTGGCCACC
GTCGGCGTCTCGCCCGACCACCAGGGCAAGGGTCTGGGCAGCGCCGTCGTGCTCCCCGGAGTGGAGGCGG
CCGAGCGCGCTGGGGTGCCCGCCTTCCTGGAGACCTCCGCGCCCCGCAACCTCCCCTTCTACGAGCGGCT
CGGCTTCACCGTCACCGCCGACGTCGAGGTGCCCGAAGGACCGCGCACCTGGTGCATGACCCGCAAGCCC
GGTGCCTGAGTTTGTTTGAATGAGGCTTCAGTACTTTACAGAATCGTTGCCTGCACGATATCGTACAAGT
AAGATTCGACAATCAACCTCTGGATTACAAAATTTGTGAAAGATTGACTGGTATTCTTAACTATGTTGCT
CCTTTTACGCTATGTGGATACGCTGCTTTAATGCCTTTGTATCATGCTATTGCTTCCCGTATGGCTTTCA
TTTTCTCCTCCTTGTATAAATCCTGGTTGCTGTCTCTTTATGAGGAGTTGTGGCCCGTTGTCAGGCAACG
TGGCGTGGTGTGCACTGTGTTTGCTGACGCAACCCCCACTGGTTGGGGCATTGCCACCACCTGTCAGCTC
CTTTCCGGGACTTTCGCTTTCCCCCTCCCTATTGCCACGGCGGAACTCATCGCCGCCTGCCTTGCCCGCT
GCTGGACAGGGGCTCGGCTGTTGGGCACTGACAATTCCGTGGTGTTGTCGGGGAAGCTGACGTCCTTTCC
ATGGCTGCTCGCCTGTGTTGCCACCTGGATTCTGCGCGGGACGTCCTTCTGCTACGTCCCTTCGGCCCTC
AATCCAGCGGACCTTCCTTCCCGCGGCCTGCTGCCGGCTCTGCGGCCTCTTCCGCGTCTTCGCCTTCGCC
CTCAGACGAGTCGGATCTCCCTTTGGGCCGCCTCCCCGCCTGGAATTCGAGCTCGGTACCTTTAAGACCA
ATGACTTACAAGGCAGCTGTAGATCTTAGCCACTTTTTAAAAGAAAAGGGGGGACTGGAAGGGCTAATTC
ACTCCCAACGAAGACAAGATCTGCTTTTTGCTTGTACTGGGTCTCTCTGGTTAGACCAGATCTGAGCCTG
GGAGCTCTCTGGCTAACTAGGGAACCCACTGCTTAAGCCTCAATAAAGCTTGCCTTGAGTGCTTCAAGTA
GTGTGTGCCCGTCTGTTGTGTGACTCTGGTAACTAGAGATCCCTCAGACCCTTTTAGTCAGTGTGGAAAA
TCTCTAGCAGTAGTAGTTCATGTCATCTTATTATTCAGTATTTATAACTTGCAAAGAAATGAATATCAGA
GAGTGAGAGGAACTTGTTTATTGCAGCTTATAATGGTTACAAATAAAGCAATAGCATCACAAATTTCACA
AATAAAGCATTTTTTTCACTGCATTCTAGTTGTGGTTTGTCCAAACTCATCAATGTATCTTATCATGTCT
GGCTCTAGCTATCCCGCCCCTAACTCCGCCCAGTTCCGCCCATTCTCCGCCCCATGGCTGACTAATTTTT
TTTATTTATGCAGAGGCCGAGGCCGCCTCGGCCTCTGAGCTATTCCAGAAGTAGTGAGGAGGCTTTTTTG
GAGGCCTAGGCTTTTGCGTCGAGACGTACCCAATTCGCCCTATAGTGAGTCGTATTACGCGCGCTCACTG
GCCGTCGTTTTACAACGTCGTGACTGGGAAAACCCTGGCGTTACCCAACTTAATCGCCTTGCAGCACATC
CCCCTTTCGCCAGCTGGCGTAATAGCGAAGAGGCCCGCACCGATCGCCCTTCCCAACAGTTGCGCAGCCT
GAATGGCGAATGGCGCG
[124 nt withheld, positions 13598-13721]
C
[91 nt withheld, positions 13723-13813]
A
[49 nt withheld, positions 13815-13863]
CCTTTGACGTTGGAGTCCACGTTCTTT
[37 nt withheld, positions 13891-13927]
ACCCTATCTCGGTCTATTCTTTTGATTTATAAGGGATTTTGCCGATTTCGGCCTATTGGTTAAAAAATGA
GCTGATTTAACAAAAATTTAACGCGAATTTTAACAAAATATTAACGTTTACAATTTCC
