>Addgene plasmid #107059 | K785R Smarca4-V5 IRES-puro | addgene partial sequence | sequence record 207635 | Addgene Partial NGS Result
AGTCGGCTCCCTCGTTGACCGAATCACCGACCTCTCTCCCCAGGGGGATCCACCGGGCTAGCATCGCCAC
CATGTCTACTCCAGACCCACCCTTGGGTGGGACTCCTCGGCCTGGTCCTTCCCCAGGCCCTGGTCCTTCA
CCTGGTGCAATGCTGGGTCCTAGCCCTGGCCCCTCACCAGGTTCTGCCCACAGCATGATGGGGCCAAGCC
CAGGACCTCCTTCAGCAGGACATCCCATGCCCACCCAGGGGCCTGGAGGGTACCCCCAGGACAACATGCA
TCAGATGCACAAGCCTATGGAGTCCATGCACGAGAAGGGCATGCCTGATGACCCACGATACAACCAGATG
AAAGGGATGGGCATGCGGTCAGGGGCCCACACAGGCATGGCACCTCCACCTAGTCCCATGGACCAGCATT
CTCAAGGTTACCCCTCACCCCTCGGCGGCTCTGAACATGCCTCCAGTCCTGTCCCAGCCAGTGGCCCATC
TTCAGGCCCCCAGATGTCCTCTGGGCCAGGAGGGGCCCCACTAGATGGTTCTGATCCCCAGGCCTTGGGA
CAGCAAAACAGAGGCCCAACCCCATTTAACCAGAACCAGCTGCATCAACTCAGAGCTCAGATAATGGCCT
ACAAGATGTTGGCCAGGGGCCAGCCATTGCCCGACCACCTGCAGATGGCCGTGCAAGGCAAGCGGCCGAT
GCCTGGAATGCAGCAACAGATGCCAACACTACCTCCACCCTCAGTGTCCGCCACAGGACCCGGACCTGGA
CCCGGCCCTGGCCCTGGCCCTGGCCCAGGACCAGCCCCTCCAAATTACAGTAGACCCCATGGTATGGGAG
GGCCCAACATGCCTCCCCCAGGACCCTCAGGTGTGCCCCCCGGGATGCCTGGTCAGCCGCCTGGAGGGCC
TCCCAAGCCATGGCCTGAAGGACCCATGGCCAATGCTGCTGCCCCCACAAGCACCCCACAGAAGCTGATT
CCTCCGCAACCAACAGGCCGTCCTTCACCTGCACCTCCTGCTGTCCCGCCTGCTGCCTCACCTGTAATGC
CACCACAAACACAGTCCCCAGGGCAGCCAGCCCAGCCTGCTCCATTGGTGCCACTGCACCAGAAGCAGAG
CCGAATCACCCCCATCCAGAAGCCCCGAGGCCTTGACCCTGTGGAGATCCTACAAGAGCGGGAGTACAGG
CTTCAGGCTCGAATCGCACACAGAATTCAGGAACTTGAAAACCTCCCTGGGTCCCTGGCTGGGGACCTTC
GAACCAAAGCAACCATCGAACTCAAGGCCCTTAGGTTGCTGAACTTCCAGAGGCAGCTGCGCCAGGAGGT
GGTGGTGTGCATGCGAAGAGACACAGCCCTGGAGACAGCCCTCAATGCCAAGGCCTACAAGCGCAGCAAA
CGTCAGTCACTACGGGAGGCCCGCATCACTGAGAAGTTGGAGAAGCAGCAGAAGATTGAACAGGAGCGCA
AGCGCCGCCAGAAGCACCAGGAGTACCTCAACAGCATTCTGCAGCATGCCAAGGACTTCAGGGAGTATCA
CAGATCAGTCACAGGCAAACTCCAGAAACTCACCAAGGCTGTGGCCACCTACCATGCCAACACTGAGCGG
GAGCAGAAGAAAGAAAATGAGCGCATTGAGAAGGAGCGAATGCGGAGGCTTATGGCTGAAGATGAGGAGG
GCTACCGCAAACTCATTGACCAGAAGAAGGACAAGCGCCTGGCCTACCTTCTGCAGCAGACAGATGAGTA
TGTGGCCAACCTCACAGAGCTGGTGCGGCAGCACAAAGCTGCCCAGGTTGCCAAGGAGAAGAAGAAGAAA
AAGAAAAAGAAGAAGGCAGAAAATGCTGAAGGACAGACACCTGCTATTGGACCAGATGGTGAGCCTCTGG
ATGAGACCAGCCAGATGAGTGACCTCCCTGTGAAGGTGATCCACGTGGAGAGTGGCAAGATCCTCACTGG
CACAGATGCCCCAAAAGCCGGGCAGCTGGAAGCCTGGCTTGAAATGAACCCAGGGTATGAAGTAGCCCCC
AGGTCAGACAGTGAAGAAAGTGGCTCTGAAGAGGAGGAGGAGGAGGAGGAAGAGGAGCAGCCTCAGCCCG
CACAGCCCCCTACACTGCCTGTGGAAGAAAAGAAGAAGATTCCAGACCCAGACAGCGATGATGTCTCTGA
GGTGGACGCCCGACACATTATTGAGAACGCCAAGCAAGATGTGGACGATGAGTACGGTGTGTCCCAGGCC
CTTGCTCGTGGCCTGCAGTCTTACTATGCTGTGGCCCATGCAGTCACAGAGAGAGTAGATAAGCAGTCCG
CCCTCATGGTCAACGGTGTCCTCAAACAGTACCAGATCAAGGGTTTGGAGTGGCTGGTGTCCCTGTACAA
CAACAACCTGAATGGCATCCTGGCTGATGAGATGGGGCTGGGGAGGACCATCCAGACCATCGCGCTCATC
ACATACCTCATGGAGCACAAGCGCATCAACGGGCCTTTCCTCATCATCGTGCCTCTCTCGACACTGTCAA
ACTGGGCGTATGAATTTGACAAGTGGGCCCCCTCTGTGGTGAAGGTTTCTTACAAGGGCTCTCCAGCTGC
AAGGCGAGCTTTTGTCCCACAGCTTCGCAGTGGGAAGTTCAACGTCTTACTGACCACCTATGAATATATC
ATCAAAGACAAGCATATCCTAGCCAAGATCCGCTGGAAGTACATGATTGTGGATGAAGGCCACCGCATGA
AAAACCACCACTGCAAGTTGACGCAGGTCCTTAACACACACTACGTGGCCCCTCGGCGCCTGCTTCTTAC
AGGCACACCACTGCAGAACAAGCTACCGGAGCTCTGGGCCCTGCTTAACTTCCTGCTCCCCACTATCTTC
AAGAGCTGCAGCACCTTCGAACAGTGGTTCAATGCACCCTTTGCCATGACTGGAGAAAAGGTGGACCTGA
ATGAAGAGGAGACTATCCTCATTATTCGTCGCCTACACAAAGTTCTGCGGCCCTTCCTGCTGCGGCGGCT
CAAGAAGGAAGTTGAAGCCCAGCTCCCTGAGAAGGTAGAGTATGTCATCAAATGCGACATGTCAGCCCTG
CAGCGTGTGCTGTACCGTCACATGCAGGCCAAAGGTGTGCTGCTGACTGACGGCTCCGAGAAGGACAAGA
AGGGCAAAGGTGGCACCAAGACACTGATGAACACTATTATGCAACTGCGTAAGATCTGCAACCACCCCTA
CATGTTCCAGCACATCGAGGAGTCCTTTTCTGAGCACTTGGGGTTCACCGGCGGCATCGTGCAAGGATTG
GACCTTTACCGTGCCTCAGGGAAATTTGAACTTCTTGATAGAATTCTACCCAAACTCCGTGCAACGAACC
ATAAAGTGCTCCTCTTTTGCCAAATGACCTCCCTCATGACCATCATGGAAGACTACTTTGCATACCGTGG
CTTCAAATACCTCAGGCTTGATGGAACCACAAAAGCAGAAGACCGGGGCATGCTGTTGAAAACCTTTAAT
GAACCTGGCTCTGAGTATTTCATTTTCCTGCTCAGTACCCGTGCTGGGGGGCTGGGCCTGAATCTGCAGT
CAGCTGACACTGTGATCATCTTTGACAGTGACTGGAATCCCCACCAGGACCTACAAGCACAGGATCGAGC
CCATCGCATTGGACAGCAGAATGAGGTGCGTGTTCTTCGCCTGTGCACGGTCAACAGTGTGGAAGAGAAG
ATACTGGCTGCTGCCAAATACAAACTCAATGTGGATCAGAAGGTGATCCAGGCAGGCATGTTCGACCAGA
AGTCGTCCAGCCATGAGAGGCGTGCCTTCCTGCAGGCCATCCTGGAGCACGAGGAGCAGGATGAGGAGGA
AGATGAGGTGCCTGATGATGAGACCGTCAACCAGATGATTGCCCGGCACGAAGAAGAGTTTGACCTCTTC
ATGCGCATGGACTTGGACCGCCGGCGTGAAGAAGCCCGCAACCCCAAGCGGAAGCCACGCCTGATGGAAG
AGGATGAGCTCCCATCCTGGATCATCAAGGATGATGCCGAGGTGGAGCGGCTGACATGTGAAGAGGAAGA
GGAGAAGATGTTCGGCCGTGGTTCTCGCCACCGCAAGGAGGTAGACTACAGCGACTCACTGACAGAGAAG
CAGTGGCTCAAGGCTATCGAGGAGGGCACGCTGGAGGAGATCGAAGAGGAGGTCCGGCAGAAGAAATCTT
CACGTAAGCGTAAGCGAGACAGCGAGGCCGGCTCCTCCACCCCGACCACCAGCACCCGCAGCCGTGACAA
GGATGAGGAGAGCAAGAAGCAGAAGAAACGTGGGCGGCCACCTGCTGAGAAGCTGTCCCCAAACCCACCT
AACCTCACCAAGAAGATGAAGAAGATCGTGGATGCTGTGATCAAGTACAAAGACAGCAGCAGTGGACGTC
AGCTCAGCGAGGTGTTCATCCAGCTCCCCTCTCGCAAGGAGCTTCCTGAGTACTATGAGCTCATCCGAAA
GCCTGTGGACTTCAAGAAGATCAAGGAACGCATCCGAAACCACAAGTACCGCAGCCTCAATGACCTGGAG
AAGGATGTGATGCTGCTGTGCCAGAACGCTCAGACGTTCAACCTCGAGGGTTCCCTGATCTATGAGGACT
CCATCGTCCTGCAGTCTGTCTTCACCAGCGTACGGCAGAAGATTGAGAAGGAGGACGACAGTGAAGGCGA
GGAAAGCGAGGAGGAGGAGGAGGGCGAGGAGGAAGGCTCCGAGTCTGAGTCCCGCTCCGTCAAGGTGAAG
ATCAAGCTGGGCCGCAAGGAGAAGGCCCAGGACCGACTCAAGGGGGGCCGCCGGCGGCCAAGCCGGGGAT
CCCGGGCCAAGCCGGTTGTGAGTGACGATGACAGTGAGGAGGAGCAGGAGGAGGACCGCTCAGGAAGTGG
CAGTGAGGAAGACGGTGGAACCGGTGGTAAGCCTATCCCTAACCCTCTCCTCGGTCTCGATTCTACGTAA
CGCGTCCGGTAGTGGAGGATCCGTCGACGCAGATGCCGGTGAAGAATAATGTACAAGTAGCGGCCGCAAA
TTCCGCCCCTCTCCCTCCCCCCCCCCTAACGTTACTGGCCGAAGCCGCTTGGAATAAGGCCGGTGTGCGT
TTGTCTATATGTTATTTTCCACCATATTGCCGTCTTTTGGCAATGTGAGGGCCCGGAAACCTGGCCCTGT
CTTCTTGACGAGCATTCCTAGGGGTCTTTCCCCTCTCGCCAAAGGAATGCAAGGTCTGTTGAATGTCGTG
AAGGAAGCAGTTCCTCTGGAAGCTTCTTGAAGACAAACAACGTCTGTAGCGACCCTTTGCAGGCAGCGGA
ACCCCCCACCTGGCGACAGGTGCCTCTGCGGCCAAAAGCCACGTGTATAAGATACACCTGCAAAGGCGGC
ACAACCCCAGTGCCACGTTGTGAGTTGGATAGTTGTGGAAAGAGTCAAATGGCTCTCCTCAAGCGTATTC
AACAAGGGGCTGAAGGATGCCCAGAAGGTACCCCATTGTATGGGATCTGATCTGGGGCCTCGGTGCACAT
GCTTTACATGTGTTTAGTCGAGGTTAAAAAAACGTCTAGGCCCCCCGAACCACGGGGACGTGGTTTTCCT
TTGAAAAACACGATAATACCATGGCCACCGAGTACAAGCCCACGGTGCGCCTCGCCACCCGCGACGACGT
CCCCCGGGCCGTACGCACCCTCGCCGCCGCGTTCGCCGACTACCCCGCCACGCGCCACACCGTCGACCCG
GACCGCCACATCGAGCGGGTCACCGAGCTGCAAGAACTCTTCCTCACGCGCGTCGGGCTCGACATCGGCA
AGGTGTGGGTCGCGGACGACGGCGCCGCGGTGGCGGTCTGGACCACGCCGGAGAGCGTCGAAGCGGGGGC
GGTGTTCGCCGAGATCGGCTCGCGCATGGCCGAGTTGAGCGGTTCCCGGCTGGCCGCGCAGCAACAGATG
GAAGGCCTCCTGGCGCCGCACCGGCCCAAGGAGCCCGCGTGGTTCCTGGCCACCGTCGGCGTCTCGCCCG
ACCACCAGGGCAAGGGTCTGGGCAGCGCCGTCGTGCTCCCCGGAGTGGAGGCGGCCGAGCGCGCTGGGGT
GCCCGCCTTCCTGGAGACCTCCGCGCCCCGCAACCTCCCCTTCTACGAGCGGCTCGGCTTCACCGTCACC
GCCGACGTCGAGGTGCCCGAAGGACCGCGCACCTGGTGCATGACCCGCAAGCCCGGTGCCTGAGTTTGTT
TGAATGAGGCTTCAGTACTTTACAGAATCGTTGCCTGCACGATATCGTACAAGTAAGATTCGACAATCAA
CCTCTGGATTACAAAATTTGTGAAAGATTGACTGGTATTCTTAACTATGTTGCTCCTTTTACGCTATGTG
GATACGCTGCTTTAATGCCTTTGTATCATGCTATTGCTTCCCGTATGGCTTTCATTTTCTCCTCCTTGTA
TAAATCCTGGTTGCTGTCTCTTTATGAGGAGTTGTGGCCCGTTGTCAGGCAACGTGGCGTGGTGTGCACT
GTGTTTGCTGACGCAACCCCCACTGGTTGGGGCATTGCCACCACCTGTCAGCTCCTTTCCGGGACTTTCG
CTTTCCCCCTCCCTATTGCCACGGCGGAACTCATCGCCGCCTGCCTTGCCCGCTGCTGGACAGGGGCTCG
GCTGTTGGGCACTGACAATTCCGTGGTGTTGTCGGGGAAGCTGACGTCCTTTCCATGGCTGCTCGCCTGT
GTTGCCACCTGGATTCTGCGCGGGACGTCCTTCTGCTACGTCCCTTCGGCCCTCAATCCAGCGGACCTTC
CTTCCCGCGGCCTGCTGCCGGCTCTGCGGCCTCTTCCGCGTCTTCGCCTTCGCCCTCAGACGAGTCGGAT
CTCCCTTTGGGCCGCCTCCCCGCCTGGAATTCGAGCTCGGTACCTTTAAGACCAATGACTTACAAGGCAG
CTGTAGATCTTAGCCACTTTTTAAAAGAAAAGGGGGGACTGGAAGGGCTAATTCACTCCCAACGAAGACA
AGATCTGCTTTTTGCTTGTACTGGGTCTCTCTGGTTAGACCAGATCTGAGCCTGGGAGCTCTCTGGCTAA
CTAGGGAACCCACTGCTTAAGCCTCAATAAAGCTTGCCTTGAGTGCTTCAAGTAGTGTGTGCCCGTCTGT
TGTGTGACTCTGGTAACTAGAGATCCCTCAGACCCTTTTAGTCAGTGTGGAAAATCTCTAGCAGTAGTAG
TTCATGTCATCTTATTATTCAGTATTTATAACTTGCAAAGAAATGAATATCAGAGAGTGAGAGGAACTTG
TTTATTGCAGCTTATAATGGTTACAAATAAAGCAATAGCATCACAAATTTCACAAATAAAGCATTTTTTT
CACTGCATTCTAGTTGTGGTTTGTCCAAACTCATCAATGTATCTTATCATGTCTGGCTCTAGCTATCCCG
CCCCTAACTCCGCCCATCCCGCCCCTAACTCCGCCCAGTTCCGCCCATTCTCCGCCCCATGGCTGACTAA
TTTTTTTTATTTATGCAGAGGCCGAGGCCGCCTCGGCCTCTGAGCTATTCCAGAAGTAGTGAGGAGGCTT
TTTTGGAGGCCTAGGGACGTACCCAATTCGCCCTATAGTGAGTCGTATTACGCGCGCTCACTGGCCGTCG
TTTTACAACGTCGTGACTGGGAAAACCCTGGCGTTACCCAACTTAATCGCCTTGCAGCACATCCCCCTTT
CGCCAGCTGGCGTAATAGCGAAGAGGCCCGCACCGATCGCCCTTCCCAACAGTTGCGCAGCCTGAATGGC
GAATGGG
[124 nt withheld, positions 7778-7901]
C
[91 nt withheld, positions 7903-7993]
A
[49 nt withheld, positions 7995-8043]
CCTTTGACGTTGGAGTCCACGTTCTTT
[37 nt withheld, positions 8071-8107]
ACCCTATCTCGGTCTATTCTTTTGATTTATAAGGGATTTTGCCGATTTCGGCCTATTGGTTAAAAAATGA
GCTGATTTAACAAAAATTTAACGCGAATTTTAACAAAATATTAACGCTTACAATTTAGGTGGCACTTTTC
GGGGAAATGTGCGCGGAACCCCTATTTGTTTATTTTTCTAAATACATTCAAATATGTATCCGCTCATGAG
ACAATAACCCTGATAAATGCTTCAATAATATTGAAAAAGGAAGAGTATGAGTATTCAACATTTCCGTGTC
GCCCTTATTCCCTTTTTTGCGGCATTTTGCCTTCCTGTTTTTGCTCACCCAGAAACGCTGGTGAAAGTAA
AAGATGCTGAAGATCAGTTGGGTGCACGAGTGGGTTACATCGAACTGGATCTCAACAGCGGTAAGATCCT
TGAGAGTTTTCGCCCCGAAGAACGTTTTCCAATGATGAGCACTTTTAAAGTTCTGCTATGTGGCGCGGTA
TTATCCCGTATTGACGCCGGGCAAGAGCAACTCGGTCGCCGCATACACTATTCTCAGAATGACTTGGTTG
AGTACTCACCAGTCACAGAAAAGCATCTTACGGATGGCATGACAGTAAGAGAATTATGCAGTGCTGCCAT
AACCATGAGTGATAACACTGCGGCCAACTTACTTCTGACAACGATCGGAGGACCGAAGGAGCTAACCGCT
TTTTTGCACAACATGGGGGATCATGTAACTCGCCTTGATCGTTGGGAACCGGAGCTGAATGAAGCCATAC
CAAACGACGAGCGTGACACCACGATGCCTGTAGCAATGGCAACAACGTTGCGCAAACTATTAACTGGCGA
ACTACTTACTCTAGCTTCCCGGCAACAATTAATAGACTGGATGGAGGCGGATAAAGTTGCAGGACCACTT
CTGCGCTCGGCCCTTCCGGCTGGCTGGTTTATTGCTGATAAATCTGGAGCCGGTGAGCGTGGGTCTCGCG
GTATCATTGCAGCACTGGGGCCAGATGGTAAGCCCTCCCGTATCGTAGTTATCTACACGACGGGGAGTCA
GGCAACTATGGATGAACGAAATAGACAGATCGCTGAGATAGGTGCCTCACTGATTAAGCATTGGTAACTG
TCAGACCAAGTTTACTCATATATACTTTAGATTGATTTAAAACTTCATTTTTAATTTAAAAGGATCTAGG
TGAAGATCCTTTTTGATAATCTCATGACCAAAATCCCTTAACGTGAGTTTTCGTTCCACTGAGCGTCAGA
CCCCGTAGAAAAGATCAAAGGATCTTCTTGAGATCCTTTTTTTCTGCGCGTAATCTGCTGCTTGCAAACA
AAAAAACCACCGCTACCAGCGGTGGTTTGTTTGCCGGATCAAGAGCTACCAACTCTTTTTCCGAAGGTAA
CTGGCTTCAGCAGAGCGCAGATACCAAATACTGTTCTTCTAGTGTAGCCGTAGTTAGGCCACCACTTCAA
GAACTCTGTAGCACCGCCTACATACCTCGCTCTGCTAATCCTGTTACCAGTGGCTGCTGCCAGTGGCGAT
AAGTCGTGTCTTACCGGGTTGGACTCAAGACGATAGTTACCGGATAAGGCGCAGCGGTCGGGCTGAACGG
GGGGTTCGTGCACACAGCCCAGCTTGGAGCGAACGACCTACACCGAACTGAGATACCTACAGCGTGAGCT
ATGAGAAAGCGCCACGCTTCCCGAAGGGAGAAAGGCGGACAGGTATCCGGTAAGCGGCAGGGTCGGAACA
GGAGAGCGCACGAGGGAGCTTCCAGGGGGAAACGCCTGGTATCTTTATAGTCCTGTCGGGTTTCGCCACC
TCTGACTTGAGCGTCGATTTTTGTGATGCTCGTCAGGGGGGCGGAGCCTATGGAAAAACGCCAGCAACGC
GGCCTTTTTACGGTTCCTGGCCTTTTGCTGGCCTTTTGCTCACATGTTCTTTCCTGCGTTATCCCCTGAT
TCTGTGGATAACCGTATTACCGCCTTTGAGTGAGCTGATACCGCTCGCCGCAGCCGAACGACCGAGCGCA
GCGAGTCAGTGAGCGAGGAAGCGGAAGAGCGCCCAATACGCAAACCGCCTCTCCCCGCGCGTTGGCCGAT
TCATTAATGCAGCTGGCACGACAGGTTTCCCGACTGGAAAGCGGGCAGTGAGCGCAACGCAATTAATGTG
AGTTAGCTCACTCATTAGGCACCCCAGGCTTTACACTTTATGCTTCCGGCTCGTATGTTGTGTGGAATTG
TGAGCGGATAACAATTTCACACAGGAAACAGCTATGACCATGATTACGCCAAGCGCGCAATTAACCCTCA
CTAAAGGGAACAAAAGCTGGAGCTGCAAGCTTAATGTAGTCTTATGCAATACTCTTGTAGTCTTGCAACA
TGGTAACGATGAGTTAGCAACATGCCTTACAAGGAGAGAAAAAGCACCGTGCATGCCGATTGGTGGAAGT
AAGGTGGTACGATCGTGCCTTATTAGGAAGGCAACAGACGGGTCTGACATGGATTGGACGAACCACTGAA
TTGCCGCATTGCAGAGATATTGTATTTAAGTGCCTAGCTCGATACATAAACGGGTCTCTCTGGTTAGACC
AGATCTGAGCCTGGGAGCTCTCTGGCTAACTAGGGAACCCACTGCTTAAGCCTCAATAAAGCTTGCCTTG
AGTGCTTCAAGTAGTGTGTGCCCGTCTGTTGTGTGACTCTGGTAACTAGAGATCCCTCAGACCCTTTTAG
TCAGTGTGGAAAATCTCTAGCAGTGGCGCCCGAACAGGGACTTGAAAGCGAAAGGGAAACCAGAGGAGCT
CTCTCGACGCAGGACTCGGCTTGCTGAAGCGCGCACGGCAAGAGGCGAGGGGCGGCGACTGGTGAGTACG
CCAAAAATTTTGACTAGCGGAGGCTAGAAGGAGAGAGATGGGTGCGAGAGCGTCAGTATTAAGCGGGGGA
GAATTAGATCGCGATGGGAAAAAATTCGGTTAAGGCCAGGGGGAAAGAAAAAATATAAATTAAAACATAT
AGTATGGGCAAGCAGGGAGCTAGAACGATTCGCAGTTAATCCTGGCCTGTTAGAAACATCAGAAGGCTGT
AGACAAATACTGGGACAGCTACAACCATCCCTTCAGACAGGATCAGAAGAACTTAGATCATTATATAATA
CAGTAGCAACCCTCTATTGTGTGCATCAAAGGATAGAGATAAAAGACACCAAGGAAGCTTTAGACAAGAT
AGAGGAAGAGCAAAACAAAAGTAAGACCACCGCACAGCAAGCGGCCGCTGATCTTCAGACCTGGAGGAGG
AGATATGAGGGACAATTGGAGAAGTGAATTATATAAATATAAAGTAGTAAAAATTGAACCATTAGGAGTA
GCACCCACCAAGGCAAAGAGAAGAGTGGTGCAGAGAGAAAAAAGAGCAGTGGGAATAGGAGCTTTGTTCC
TTGGGTTCTTGGGAGCAGCAGGAAGCACTATGGGCGCAGCGTCAATGACGCTGACGGTACAGGCCAGACA
ATTATTGTCTGGTATAGTGCAGCAGCAGAACAATTTGCTGAGGGCTATTGAGGCGCAACAGCATCTGTTG
CAACTCACAGTCTGGGGCATCAAGCAGCTCCAGGCAAGAATCCTGGCTGTGGAAAGATACCTAAAGGATC
AACAGCTCCTGGGGATTTGGGGTTGCTCTGGAAAACTCATTTGCACCACTGCTGTGCCTTGGAATGCTAG
TTGGAGTAATAAATCTCTGGAACAGATTTGGAATCACACGACCTGGATGGAGTGGGACAGAGAAATTAAC
AATTACACAAGCTTAATACACTCCTTAATTGAAGAATCGCAAAACCAGCAAGAAAAGAATGAACAAGAAT
TATTGGAATTAGATAAATGGGCAAGTTTGTGGAATTGGTTTAACATAACAAATTGGCTGTGGTATATAAA
ATTATTCATAATGATAGTAGGAGGCTTGGTAGGTTTAAGAATAGTTTTTGCTGTACTTTCTATAGTGAAT
AGAGTTAGGCAGGGATATTCACCATTATCGTTTCAGACCCACCTCCCAACCCCGAGGGGACCCGACAGGC
CCGAAGGAATAGAAGAAGAAGGTGGAGAGAGAGACAGAGACAGATCCATTCGATTAGTGAACGGATCTCG
ACGGTATCGGTTAACTTTTAAAAGAAAAGGGGGGATTGGGGGGTACAGTGCAGGGGAAAGAATAGTAGAC
ATAATAGCAACAGACATACAAACTAAAGAATTACAAAAACAAATTACAAAAATTCAAAATTTTATCGATC
ACGAGACTAGCCTCGAGAAGCTTGATCGGCCACGCGGATCTC
